>Addgene plasmid #157143 | pD649-HAsp-FASLG-COMP5AP-AviTag-9xHis | depositor full sequence | sequence record 303395 | Full Sequence
TTTCAATATTATTGAAGCATTTATCAGGGTTATTGTCTCATGAGCGGATACATATTTGAATGTATTTAGA
AAAATAAACAAATAGGGGTCAGTGTTACAACCAATTAACCAATTCTGAACATTATCGCGAGCCCATTTAT
ACCTGAATATGGCTCATAACACCCCTTGCTCATGACCAAAATCCCTTAACGTGAGTTACGCGCGCGTCGT
TCCACTGAGCGTCAGACCCCGTAGAAAAGATCAAAGGATCTTCTTGAGATCCTTTTTTTCTGCGCGTAAT
CTGCTGCTTGCAAACAAAAAAACCACCGCTACCAGCGGTGGTTTGTTTGCCGGATCAAGAGCTACCAACT
CTTTTTCCGAAGGTAACTGGCTTCAGCAGAGCGCAGATACCAAATACTGTTCTTCTAGTGTAGCCGTAGT
TAGCCCACCACTTCAAGAACTCTGTAGCACCGCCTACATACCTCGCTCTGCTAATCCTGTTACCAGTGGC
TGCTGCCAGTGGCGATAAGTCGTGTCTTACCGGGTTGGACTCAAGACGATAGTTACCGGATAAGGCGCAG
CGGTCGGGCTGAACGGGGGGTTCGTGCACACAGCCCAGCTTGGAGCGAACGACCTACACCGAACTGAGAT
ACCTACAGCGTGAGCTATGAGAAAGCGCCACGCTTCCCGAAGGGAGAAAGGCGGACAGGTATCCGGTAAG
CGGCAGGGTCGGAACAGGAGAGCGCACGAGGGAGCTTCCAGGGGGAAACGCCTGGTATCTTTATAGTCCT
GTCGGGTTTCGCCACCTCTGACTTGAGCGTCGATTTTTGTGATGCTCGTCAGGGGGGCGGAGCCTATGGA
AAAACGCCAGCAACGCGGCCTTTTTACGGTTCCTGGCCTTTTGCTGGCCTTTTGCTCACATGTTCTTTCC
TGCGTTATCCCCTGATTCTGTGGATAACCGTATTACCGCCTTTGAGTGAGCTGATACCGCTCGCCGCAGC
CGAACGACCGAGCGCAGCGAGTCAGTGAGCGAGGAAGCGGAAGGCGAGAGTAGGGAACTGCCAGGCATCA
AACTAAGCAGAAGGCCCCTGACGGATGGCCTTTTTGCGTTTCTACAAACTCTTTCTGTGTTGTAAAACGA
CGGCCAGTCTTAAGCTCGGGCCCCCTGGGCGGTTCTGATAACGAGTAATCGTTAATCCGCAAATAACGTA
AAAACCCGCTTCGGCGGGTTTTTTTATGGGGGGAGTTTAGGGAAAGAGCATTTGTCAGAATATTTAAGGG
CGCCTGTCACTTTGCTTGATATATGAGAATTATTTAACCTTATAAATGAGAAAAAAGCAACGCACTTTAA
ATAAGATACGTTGCTTTTTCGATTGATGAACACCTATAATTAAACTATTCATCTATTATTTATGATTTTT
TGTATATACAATATTTCTAGTTTGTTAAAGAGAATTAAGAAAATAAATCTCGAAAATAATAAAGGGAAAA
TCAGTTTTTGATATCAAAATTATACATGTCAACGATAATACAAAATATAATACAAACTATAAGATGTTAT
CAGTATTTATTATCATTTAGAATAAATTTTGTGTCGCCCTTAATTGTGAGCGGATAACAATTACGAGCTT
CATGCACAGTGGCGTTGACTCAATATTGGCCATTAGCCATATTATTCATTGGTTATATAGCATAAATCAA
TATTGGCTATTGGCCATTGCATACGTTGTATCTATATCATAATATGTACATTTATATTGGCTCATGTCCA
ATATGACCGCCATGTTGGCATTGATTATTGACTAGTTATTAATAGTAATCAATTACGGGGTCATTAGTTC
ATAGCCCATATATGGAGTTCCGCGTTACATAACTTACGGTAAATGGCCCGCCTGGCTGACCGCCCAACGA
CCCCCGCCCATTGACGTCAATAATGACGTATGTTCCCATAGTAACGCCAATAGGGACTTTCCATTGACGT
CAATGGGTGGAGTATTTACGGTAAACTGCCCACTTGGCAGTACATCAAGTGTATCATATGCCAAGTACGC
CCCCTATTGACGTCAATGACGGTAAATGGCCCGCCTGGCATTATGCCCAGTACATGACCTTATGGGACTT
TCCTACTTGGCAGTACATCTACGTATTAGTCATCGCTATTACCATGGTGATGCGGTTTTGGCAGTACATC
AATGGGCGTGGATAGCGGTTTGACTCACGGGGATTTCCAAGTCTCCACCCCATTGACGTCAATGGGAGTT
TGTTTTGGCACCAAAATCAACGGGACTTTCCAAAATGTCGTAACAACTCCGCCCCATTGACGCAAATGGG
CGGTAGGCGTGTACGGTGGGAGGTCTATATAAGCAGAGCTCGTTTAGTGAACCGTCAGATCGCCTGGAGA
CGCCATCCACGCTGTTTTGACCTCCATAGAAGACACCGGGACCGATCCAGCCTCCGCGGCCGGGAACGGT
GCATTGGAACGCGGATTCCCCGTGCCAAGAGTGACGTAAGTACCGCCTATAGAGTCTATAGGCCCACCCC
CTTGGCTTCGTTAGAACGCGGCTACAATTAATACATAACCTTATGTATCATACACATACGATTTAGGTGA
CACTATAGAATAACATCCACTTTGCCTTTCTCTCCACAGGTGTCCACTCCCAGGTCCAACTGCACCTCGG
TTCTATCGAAAACGCGCCTGCTAGCGCCACCATGAAGACCATCATTGCCCTGAGCTACATCTTCTGCCTG
GTGTTCGCTGCGGCCGCCCAACTGTTCCATCTGCAAAAAGAGCTGGCCGAGCTGCGGGAAAGCACCTCTC
AGATGCATACAGCCAGCAGCCTGGAAAAGCAGATCGGACACCCTAGTCCTCCACCTGAGAAGAAAGAACT
GCGGAAGGTGGCCCACCTGACCGGCAAGAGCAATAGCAGATCCATGCCTCTGGAATGGGAAGATACCTAC
GGCATCGTGCTGCTGAGCGGCGTGAAGTATAAGAAAGGCGGCCTGGTCATCAACGAAACCGGCCTGTACT
TCGTGTACAGCAAGGTGTACTTCCGGGGCCAGAGCTGCAACAATCTGCCTCTGAGCCACAAAGTGTACAT
GCGGAACAGCAAGTACCCTCAGGACCTGGTCATGATGGAAGGCAAGATGATGAGCTACTGCACCACCGGC
CAGATGTGGGCCAGATCTTCTTATCTGGGCGCCGTGTTCAACCTGACCAGCGCCGATCACCTGTACGTGA
ACGTGTCCGAGCTGAGCCTGGTCAACTTCGAGGAAAGCCAGACCTTCTTTGGCCTGTACAAGCTTGGCGC
GCCGGAAGATCAAGTTGATCCAAGATTGATTGATGGCAAGGGCGGATCTCTGGAGGTGCTGTTCCAGGGA
CCAGGCGGAAGCGGCAATCCCGGCGGCGATCTGGCCCCCCAGATGCTGCGCGAGCTGCAGGAGACCAATG
CCGCCCTGCAGGACGTGCGCGAGCTGCTGCGCCACCGCGTGAAGGAGATCACCTTCCTGAAGAACACCGT
GATGGAGTGCGACGCCTGCGGTATGCAGCCCTCTAGAGGCTCCGGCTCCATCATCCCAGTTGAGGAGGAG
AACCCGGACTTCTGGAACCGCGAGGCAGCCGAGGCCCTGGGTGCCGCCAAGAAGCTGCAGCCTGCACAGA
CAGCCGCCAAGAACCTCATCATCTTCCTGGGCGATGGGATGGGGGTGTCTACGGTGACAGCTGCCAGGAT
CCTAAAAGGGCAGAAGAAGGACAAACTGGGGCCTGAGATACCCCTGGCCATGGACCGCTTCCCATATGTG
GCTCTGTCCAAGACATACAATGTAGACAAACATGTGCCAGACAGTGGAGCCACAGCCACGGCCTACCTGT
GCGGGGTCAAGGGCAACTTCCAGACCATTGGCTTGAGTGCAGCCGCCCGCTTTAACCAGTGCAACACGAC
ACGCGGCAACGAGGTCATCTCCGTGATGAATCGGGCCAAGAAAGCAGGGAAGTCAGTGGGAGTGGTAACC
ACCACACGAGTGCAGCACGCCTCGCCAGCCGGCACCTACGCCCACACGGTGAACCGCAACTGGTACTCGG
ACGCCGACGTGCCTGCCTCGGCCCGCCAGGAGGGGTGCCAGGACATCGCTACGCAGCTCATCTCCAACAT
GGACATTGACGTGATCCTAGGTGGAGGCCGAAAGTACATGTTTCGCATGGGAACCCCAGACCCTGAGTAC
CCAGATGACTACAGCCAAGGTGGGACCAGGCTGGACGGGAAGAATCTGGTGCAGGAATGGCTGGCGAAGC
GCCAGGGTGCCCGGTATGTGTGGAACCGCACTGAGCTCATGCAGGCTTCCCTGGACCCGTCTGTGACCCA
TCTCATGGGTCTCTTTGAGCCTGGAGACATGAAATACGAGATCCACCGAGACTCCACACTGGACCCCTCC
CTGATGGAGATGACAGAGGCTGCCCTGCGCCTGCTGAGCAGGAACCCCCGCGGCTTCTTCCTCTTCGTGG
AGGGTGGTCGCATCGACCATGGTCATCATGAAAGCAGGGCTTACCGGGCACTGACTGAGACGATCATGTT
CGACGACGCCATTGAGAGGGCGGGCCAGCTCACCAGCGAGGAGGACACGCTGAGCCTCGTCACTGCCGAC
CACTCCCACGTCTTCTCCTTCGGAGGCTACCCCCTGCGAGGGAGCTCCATCTTCGGGCTGGCCCCTGGCA
AGGCCCGGGACAGGAAGGCCTACACGGTCCTCCTATACGGAAACGGTCCAGGCTATGTGCTCAAGGACGG
CGCCCGGCCGGATGTTACCGAGAGCGAGAGCGGGAGCCCCGAGTATCGGCAGCAGTCAGCAGTGCCCCTG
GACGAAGAGACCCACGCAGGCGAGGACGTGGCGGTGTTCGCGCGCGGCCCGCAGGCGCACCTGGTTCACG
GCGTGCAGGAGCAGACCTTCATAGCGCACGTCATGGCCTTCGCCGCCTGCCTGGAGCCCTACACCGCCTG
CGACCTGGCGCCCCCCGCCGGCACCACCGACGCCGCGCACCCGGGTGGCGGAGGACTGAACGACATCTTC
GAGGCTCAGAAAATCGAATGGCACGAACATCACCATCACCATCACCATCACCATTAAGGCCGGCCTGTAG
TCACTGGCACAACGCGTTACCCGGTAAGCCAATCGGGTATACACGGTCGTCATACTGCAGACAGGGTTCT
TCTACTTTGCAAGATAGTCTTGAGTAGTAAAATAAATAGATAGAGAAAATCAGCCTCGACTGTGCCTTCT
AGTTGCCAGCCATCTGTTGTTTGCCCCTCCCCCGTGCCTTCCTTGACCCTGGAAGGTGCCACTCCCACTG
TCCTTTCCTAATAAAATGAGGAAATTGCATCACAACACTCAACCCTATCTCGGTCTATTCTTTTGATTTA
TAAGGGATTTTGCCGATTTCGGCCTATTGGTTAAAAAATGAGCTGATTTAACAAAAATTTAACGCGAATT
AATTCTGTGGAATGTGTGTCAGTTAGGGTGTGGAAAGTCCCCAGGCTCCCCAGCAGGCAGAAGTATGCAA
AGCATGCATCTCAATTAGTCAGCAACCAGGTGTGGAAAGTCCCCAGGCTCCCCAGCAGGCAGAAGTATGC
AAAGCATGCATCTCAATTAGTCAGCAACCATAGTCCCGCCCCTAACTCCGCCCATCCCGCCCCTAACTCC
GCCCAGTTCCGCCCATTCTCCGCCCCATGGCTGACTAATTTTTTTTATTTATGCAGAGGCCGAGGCCGCC
TCTGCCTCTGAGCTATTCCAGAAGTAGTGAGGAGGCTTTTTTGGAGGCCTAGGCTTTTGCAAAAAGCTCC
CGGGAGCTTGTATATCCATTTTCGGATCTGATCAGCACGTGTTGACAATTAATCATCGGCATAGTATATC
GGCATAGTATAATACGACAAGGTGAGGAACTAAACCATGACCGAGTACAAGCCCACGGTGCGCCTCGCCA
CCCGCGACGACGTCCCCAGGGCCGTACGCACCCTCGCCGCCGCGTTCGCCGACTACCCCGCCACGCGCCA
CACCGTCGATCCGGACCGCCACATCGAGCGGGTCACCGAGCTGCAAGAACTCTTCCTCACGCGCGTCGGG
CTCGACATCGGCAAGGTGTGGGTCGCGGACGACGGCGCCGCGGTGGCGGTCTGGACCACGCCGGAGAGCG
TCGAAGCGGGGGCGGTGTTCGCCGAGATCGGCCCGCGCATGGCCGAGTTGAGCGGTTCCCGGCTGGCCGC
GCAGCAACAGATGGAAGGCCTCCTGGCGCCGCACCGGCCCAAGGAGCCCGCGTGGTTCCTGGCCACCGTC
GGCGTCTCGCCCGACCACCAGGGCAAGGGTCTGGGCAGCGCCGTCGTGCTCCCCGGAGTGGAGGCGGCCG
AGCGCGCCGGGGTGCCCGCCTTCCTGGAGACATCCGCGCCCCGCAACCTCCCCTTCTACGAGCGGCTCGG
CTTCACCGTCACCGCCGACGTCGAGGTGCCCGAAGGACCGCGCACCTGGTGCATGACCCGCAAGCCCGGT
GCCTGACACGTGCTACGAGATTTCGATTCCACCGCCGCCTTCTATGAAAGGTTGGGCTTCGGAATCGTTT
TCCGGGACGCCGGCTGGATGATCCTCCAGCGCGGGGATCTCATGCTGGAGTTCTTCGCCCACCCCAACTT
GTTTATTGCAGCTTATAATGGTTACAAATAAAGCAATAGCATCACAAATTTCACAAATAAAGCATTTTTT
TCACTGCATTCTAGTTGTGGTTTGTCCAAACTCATCAATGTATCTTATCATGTCTGTATACCGTCGACCT
CTAGCTAGAGCTTGGCGTAATCATGGTCATTACCAATGCTTAATCAGTGAGGCACCTATCTCAGCGATCT
GTCTATTTCGTTCATCCATAGTTGCCTGACTCCCCGTCGTGTAGATAACTACGATACGGGAGGGCTTACC
ATCTGGCCCCAGCGCTGCGATGATACCGCGAGAACCACGCTCACCGGCTCCGGATTTATCAGCAATAAAC
CAGCCAGCCGGAAGGGCCGAGCGCAGAAGTGGTCCTGCAACTTTATCCGCCTCCATCCAGTCTATTAATT
GTTGCCGGGAAGCTAGAGTAAGTAGTTCGCCAGTTAATAGTTTGCGCAACGTTGTTGCCATCGCTACAGG
CATCGTGGTGTCACGCTCGTCGTTTGGTATGGCTTCATTCAGCTCCGGTTCCCAACGATCAAGGCGAGTT
ACATGATCCCCCATGTTGTGCAAAAAAGCGGTTAGCTCCTTCGGTCCTCCGATCGTTGTCAGAAGTAAGT
TGGCCGCAGTGTTATCACTCATGGTTATGGCAGCACTGCATAATTCTCTTACTGTCATGCCATCCGTAAG
ATGCTTTTCTGTGACTGGTGAGTACTCAACCAAGTCATTCTGAGAATAGTGTATGCGGCGACCGAGTTGC
TCTTGCCCGGCGTCAATACGGGATAATACCGCGCCACATAGCAGAACTTTAAAAGTGCTCATCATTGGAA
AACGTTCTTCGGGGCGAAAACTCTCAAGGATCTTACCGCTGTTGAGATCCAGTTCGATGTAACCCACTCG
TGCACCCAACTGATCTTCAGCATCTTTTACTTTCACCAGCGTTTCTGGGTGAGCAAAAACAGGAAGGCAA
AATGCCGCAAAAAAGGGAATAAGGGCGACACGGAAATGTTGAATACTCATATTCTTCCTT
Features (pLannotate 1.2.2; 24 found; start..end, strand, type, name):
    119..143     -  CDS            KanR (fragment): aminoglycoside phosphotransferase; aph(3')-Ia; confers resistance to kanamycin
    254..842     +  rep_origin     ori: high-copy-number ColE1/pMB1/pBR322/pUC origin of replication
   1067..1084    +  terminator     rrnB T2 terminator (fragment): transcription terminator T2 from the E. coli rrnB gene
   1109..1128    -  CDS            lacZα (fragment): LacZα fragment of β-galactosidase; lacZ fragment
   1584..1600    +  protein_bind   lac operator: The lac repressor binds to the lac operator to inhibit transcription in E. coli. This inhibition can be relieved by adding lactose or isopropyl-β-D-thiogalactopyranoside (IPTG). lac repressor encoded by lacI
   1843..2146    +  enhancer       CMV enhancer: human cytomegalovirus immediate early enhancer
   2147..2350    +  promoter       CMV promoter: human cytomegalovirus (CMV) immediate early promoter
   2486..2529    +  intron         CMV intron (fragment): modified intron A from human cytomegalovirus
   2581..2599    +  promoter       SP6 promoter: promoter for bacteriophage SP6 RNA polymerase
   2603..2640    +  CDS            IgH signal sequence (fragment): signal sequence from the mouse immunoglobulin heavy chain variable region
   2749..3285    +  CDS            FASLG (fragment): TNFL6_HUMAN - Also known as APT1LG1, CD95L, FASL, TNFSF6. Experimental evidence at protein level: Swiss-Prot protein existence level 1. [FasL intracellular domain]: Cytoplasmic form induces gene transcription inhibition. From Homo sapiens (Human).
   3382..3561    +  CDS            Comp (fragment): COMP_RAT - Experimental evidence at protein level: Swiss-Prot protein existence level 1. May play a role in the structural integrity of cartilage via its interaction with other extracellular matrix proteins such as the collagens and fibronectin. Can mediate the interaction of chondrocytes with the cartilage extracellular matrix through interaction with cell surface integrin receptors. Could play a role in the pathogenesis of osteoarthritis. Potent suppressor of apoptosis in both primary chondrocytes and transformed cells. Suppresses apoptosis by blocking the activation of caspase-3 and by indu
   3549..5001    +  CDS            SEAP (fragment): secreted alkaline phosphatase from human placenta The natural enzyme has a C-terminal transmembrane sequence that is replaced by a GPI anchor.
   5026..5067    +  CDS            AviTag™ (fragment): peptide tag that allows for enzymatic biotinylation
   5071..5094    +  CDS            8xHis: 8xHis affinity tag
   5240..5351    +  polyA_signal   bGH poly(A) signal: bovine growth hormone polyadenylation signal
   5352..5460    +  rep_origin     f1 ori (fragment): f1 bacteriophage origin of replication; arrow indicates direction of (+) strand synthesis
   5474..5803    +  promoter       SV40 promoter: SV40 enhancer and early promoter
   5851..5898    +  promoter       EM7 promoter: synthetic bacterial promoter&nbsp
   5917..6516    +  CDS            PuroR (fragment): puromycin N-acetyltransferase; pac from Streptomyces; confers resistance to puromycin
   6526..6651    +  CDS            ble (fragment): BLE_KLEPN - Experimental evidence at protein level: Swiss-Prot protein existence level 1. Binding protein with a strong affinity to the bleomycin family of antibiotics. Binds to CL990; an antimitotic-antibiotic compound. From Klebsiella pneumoniae.
   6646..6767    +  polyA_signal   SV40 poly(A) signal: SV40 polyadenylation signal
   6820..7680    -  CDS            AmpR: β-lactamase; bla; confers resistance to ampicillin, carbenicillin, and related antibiotics
   7683..89      -  promoter       AmpR promoter (fragment) (across the origin): bla
