[The description below was written by a language model from this plasmid's Addgene catalogue record and pLannotate feature annotations shown in this document.]
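Description:
pD649-HAsp-FASLG-COMP5AP-AviTag-9xHis is a mammalian expression plasmid built on the pD649 backbone for producing a secreted, multimerised form of the extracellular domain of human Fas ligand (FASLG, also called TNFL6/CD95L). It is propagated in E. coli as a high-copy plasmid through a ColE1/pUC-type origin and selected with ampicillin via the β-lactamase gene. A fragment of an f1 origin and small remnants of other bacterial elements (KanR, lacZα, rrnB terminator) are also annotated but appear to be vestigial. An SV40 early promoter/EM7 promoter cassette drives a puromycin N-acetyltransferase gene followed by an SV40 poly(A) signal, which would allow puromycin selection in mammalian cells.

The expression unit uses the CMV enhancer and immediate-early promoter, with a fragment of CMV intron A and an SP6 promoter just upstream of the coding region. The name indicates an HA signal peptide; the annotation tool instead matched a short stretch at this position to an immunoglobulin heavy-chain signal sequence fragment. Either way, the leader directs the fusion into the secretory pathway. The 537 bp FASLG segment sits between retained NotI and AscI sites, making the ectodomain exchangeable. It is fused at its C terminus to the coiled-coil region of rat cartilage oligomeric matrix protein, which assembles into pentamers, then to human placental alkaline phosphatase, an AviTag for enzymatic biotinylation, and a polyhistidine tag (9xHis by name, annotated as 8xHis). A bGH poly(A) signal ends the transcript.

The pentameric alkaline phosphatase fusion provides a high-avidity, enzymatically detectable soluble protein, suited to the cell-surface protein interaction screening for which this collection was made. The depositor notes that some plasmids in the series may carry an IS4-like transposase insertion upstream of the CMV promoter; none is annotated here.
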