Addgene plasmid #157143: pD649-HAsp-FASLG-COMP5AP-AviTag-9xHis
Purpose: Mammalian expression of cell-surface protein extracellular domain fused to COMP5AP-AviTag-9xHis. Protein is secreted from cells.
Depositing lab: Chris Garcia. Depositing organization: Stanford University. Publication: A Human IgSF Cell-Surface Interactome Reveals a Complex Network of Protein-Protein Interactions. Wojtowicz WM, Vielmetter J, Fernandes RA, Siepe DH, Eastman CL, Chisholm GB, Cox S, Klock H, Anderson PW, Rue SM, Miller JJ, Glaser SM, Bragstad ML, Vance J, Lam AW, Lesley SA, Zinn K, Garcia KC. Cell. 2020 Aug 20;182(4):1027-1043.e17. doi: 10.1016/j.cell.2020.07.025. PubMed 32822567.
Backbone
  Vector backbone: pD649
  Backbone size w/o insert (bp): 7153
  Vector type: Mammalian Expression
Growth in bacteria
  Bacterial resistance: Ampicillin, 100 μg/mL
  Growth temperature: 37°C
  Growth strain: DH5alpha
  Copy number: High Copy
Gene/Insert
  Gene/Insert name: FASLG (alt name: TNFL6)
  Species: H. sapiens (human)
  Insert size (bp): 537
  Entrez Gene: FASLG (a.k.a. ALPS1B, APT1LG1, APTL, CD178, CD95-L, CD95L, FASL, TNFSF6, TNLG1A)
  Promoter: CMV/SP6
  Tag / fusion protein: COMP5AP-AviTag-9xHis (C terminal on backbone)
  Cloning method: Restriction Enzyme; 5′ cloning site GCGGCCGC (not destroyed); 3′ cloning site GGCGCGCC (not destroyed)
  Sequencing primers: 5′ ATTTAGGTGACACTATAG; 3′ CGTCGCACTCCATCACGGTG
Resource information
  A portion of this plasmid was derived from a plasmid made by: synthesis by ThermoFisher
Terms and licenses: Academic/Nonprofit Terms; Industry Terms: Not Available to Industry
Depositor comments: Some plasmids in this collection may have an IS4-like element ISVsa5 family transposase upstream of the CMV promoter.
How to cite: pD649-HAsp-FASLG-COMP5AP-AviTag-9xHis was a gift from Chris Garcia (Addgene plasmid # 157143 ; http://n2t.net/addgene:157143 ; RRID:Addgene_157143)
