>Addgene plasmid #157143 | pD649-HAsp-FASLG-COMP5AP-AviTag-9xHis | depositor partial sequence | sequence record 303396 | insert (extracellular domain)
CAACTGTTCCATCTGCAAAAAGAGCTGGCCGAGCTGCGGGAAAGCACCTCTCAGATGCATACAGCCAGCA
GCCTGGAAAAGCAGATCGGACACCCTAGTCCTCCACCTGAGAAGAAAGAACTGCGGAAGGTGGCCCACCT
GACCGGCAAGAGCAATAGCAGATCCATGCCTCTGGAATGGGAAGATACCTACGGCATCGTGCTGCTGAGC
GGCGTGAAGTATAAGAAAGGCGGCCTGGTCATCAACGAAACCGGCCTGTACTTCGTGTACAGCAAGGTGT
ACTTCCGGGGCCAGAGCTGCAACAATCTGCCTCTGAGCCACAAAGTGTACATGCGGAACAGCAAGTACCC
TCAGGACCTGGTCATGATGGAAGGCAAGATGATGAGCTACTGCACCACCGGCCAGATGTGGGCCAGATCT
TCTTATCTGGGCGCCGTGTTCAACCTGACCAGCGCCGATCACCTGTACGTGAACGTGTCCGAGCTGAGCC
TGGTCAACTTCGAGGAAAGCCAGACCTTCTTTGGCCTGTACAAGCTT
